>Addgene plasmid #17415 | pENTR4-FKBP12DD N-term B (w385-4) | depositor full sequence | sequence record 8590 | Author sequence
CTTTCCTGCGTTATCCCCTGATTCTGTGGATAACCGTATTACCGCTAGCATGGATCTCGGGGACGTCTAA
CTACTAAGCGAGAGTAGGGAACTGCCAGGCATCAAATAAAACGAAAGGCTCAGTCGGAAGACTGGGCCTT
TCGTTTTATCTGTTGTTTGTCGGTGAACGCTCTCCTGAGTAGGACAAATCCGCCGGGAGCGGATTTGAAC
GTTGTGAAGCAACGGCCCGGAGGGTGGCGGGCAGGACGCCCGCCATAAACTGCCAGGCATCAAACTAAGC
AGAAGGCCATCCTGACGGATGGCCTTTTTGCGTTTCTACAAACTCTTCCTGTTAGTTAGTTACTTAAGCT
CGGGCCCCAAATAATGATTTTATTTTGACTGATAGTGACCTGTTCGTTGCAACAAATTGATAAGCAATGC
TTTTTTATAATGCCAACTTTGTACAAAAAAGCAGGCTCCACCATGGGAGTGCAGGTGGAAACCATCTCCC
CAGGAGACGGGCGCACCTTCCCCAAGCGCGGCCAGACCTGTGTGGTGCACTACACCGGGATGCTTGAAGA
TGGAAAGAAAGTCGATTCCTCCCGGGACAGAAACAAGCCCTTTAAGTTTATGCTAGGCAAGCAGGAGGTG
ATCCGAGGCTGGGAAGAAGGGGTTGCCCAGATGAGTGTGGGTCAGAGAGCCAAACTGACTATATCTCCAG
ATTATGCCTATGGTGCCACTGGGCACCCAGGCATCATCCCACCACATGCCACTCTCGTCTTCGATGTGGA
GCTTCTAAAACCGGAAGTCCGACTGGATCCGGTACCGAATTCGCGGCCGCACTCGAGATATCTAGACCCA
GCTTTCTTGTACAAAGTTGGCATTATAAGAAAGCATTGCTTATCAATTTGTTGCAACGAACAGGTCACTA
TCAGTCAAAATAAAATCATTATTTGCCATCCAGCTGCAGCTCTGGCCCGTGTCTCAAAATCTCTGATGTT
ACATTGCACAAGATAAAAATATATCATCATGAACAATAAAACTGTCTGCTTACATAAACAGTAATACAAG
GGGTGTTATGAGCCATATTCAACGGGAAACGTCGAGGCCGCGATTAAATTCCAACATGGATGCTGATTTA
TATGGGTATAAATGGGCTCGCGATAATGTCGGGCAATCAGGTGCGACAATCTATCGCTTGTATGGGAAGC
CCGATGCGCCAGAGTTGTTTCTGAAACATGGCAAAGGTAGCGTTGCCAATGATGTTACAGATGAGATGGT
CAGACTAAACTGGCTGACGGAATTTATGCCTCTTCCGACCATCAAGCATTTTATCCGTACTCCTGGTGAT
GCATGGTTACTCACCACTGCGATCCCCGGAAAAACAGCATTCCAGGTATTAGAAGAATATCCTGATTCAG
GTGAAAATATTGTTGATGCGCTGGCAGTGTTCCTGCGCCGGTTGCATTCGATTCCTGTTTGTAATTGTCC
TTTTAACAGCGATCGCGTATTTCGTCTCGCTCAGGCGCAATCACGAATGAATAACGGTTTGGTTGATGCG
AGTGATTTTGATGACGAGCGTAATGGCTGGCCTGTTGAACAAGTCTGGAAAGAAATGCATAAACTTTTGC
CATTCTCACCGGATTCAGTCGTCACTCATGGTGATTTCTCACTTGATAACCTTATTTTTGACGAGGGGAA
ATTAATAGGTTGTATTGATGTTGGACGAGTCGGAATCGCAGACCGATACCAGGATCTTGCCATCCTATGG
AACTGCCTCGGTGAGTTTTCTCCTTCATTACAGAAACGGCTTTTTCAAAAATATGGTATTGATAATCCTG
ATATGAATAAATTGCAGTTTCATTTGATGCTCGATGAGTTTTTCTAATCAGAATTGGTTAATTGGTTGTA
ACATTATTCAGATTGGGCCCCGTTCCACTGAGCGTCAGACCCCGTAGAAAAGATCAAAGGATCTTCTTGA
GATCCTTTTTTTCTGCGCGTAATCTGCTGCTTGCAAACAAAAAAACCACCGCTACCAGCGGTGGTTTGTT
TGCCGGATCAAGAGCTACCAACTCTTTTTCCGAAGGTAACTGGCTTCAGCAGAGCGCAGATACCAAATAC
TGTTCTTCTAGTGTAGCCGTAGTTAGGCCACCACTTCAAGAACTCTGTAGCACCGCCTACATACCTCGCT
CTGCTAATCCTGTTACCAGTGGCTGCTGCCAGTGGCGATAAGTCGTGTCTTACCGGGTTGGACTCAAGAC
GATAGTTACCGGATAAGGCGCAGCGGTCGGGCTGAACGGGGGGTTCGTGCACACAGCCCAGCTTGGAGCG
AACGACCTACACCGAACTGAGATACCTACAGCGTGAGCTATGAGAAAGCGCCACGCTTCCCGAAGGGAGA
AAGGCGGACAGGTATCCGGTAAGCGGCAGGGTCGGAACAGGAGAGCGCACGAGGGAGCTTCCAGGGGGAA
ACGCCTGGTATCTTTATAGTCCTGTCGGGTTTCGCCACCTCTGACTTGAGCGTCGATTTTTGTGATGCTC
GTCAGGGGGGCGGAGCCTATGGAAAAACGCCAGCAACGCGGCCTTTTTACGGTTCCTGGCCTTTTGCTGG
CCTTTTGCTCACATGTT
Features (pLannotate 1.2.2; 8 found; start..end, strand, type, name):
      1..46      +  rep_origin     RSF ori (fragment): Plasmids containing the RSF 1030 origin of replication can be propagated in E. coli cells that contain additional plasmids with compatible origins.
    106..149     -  terminator     rrnB T1 terminator: Escherichia coli rrnB; transcription terminator T1 from the E. coli rrnB gene
    281..308     +  terminator     rrnB T2 terminator: transcription terminator T2 from the E. coli rrnB gene
    358..457     +  protein_bind   attL1: mutant version of attL; recombination site for the Gateway® LR reaction LR Clonase™
    463..786     +  CDS            DD: destabilization domain that can be stabilized by Shield1 in the ProteoTuner™ system L106P mutant of FKBP12
    836..935     -  protein_bind   attL2: mutant version of attL; recombination site for the Gateway® LR reaction LR Clonase™
   1058..1867    +  CDS            KanR: aminoglycoside phosphotransferase; aph(3')-Ia; confers resistance to kanamycin in bacteria or G418 (Geneticin®) in eukaryotes
   1957..2545    +  rep_origin     ori: high-copy-number ColE1/pMB1/pBR322/pUC origin of replication
