[The description below was written by a language model from this plasmid's Addgene catalogue record and pLannotate feature annotations shown in this document.]
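Description:
pENTR4-FKBP12DD N-term B (w385-4) is a small Gateway entry vector of about 2.6 kb, built on the pENTR4 backbone and supplied as an empty backbone with no gene of interest inserted. It is propagated in E. coli as a high-copy plasmid from a ColE1/pUC-type origin and selected with kanamycin through an aminoglycoside phosphotransferase (KanR) gene. The annotation also reports a short fragment matching the RSF origin, which is probably a partial homology hit rather than a second functional replicon. The rrnB T1 and T2 transcription terminators lie upstream of the cloning region, where they insulate the entry cassette from read-through transcription from the backbone.

The functional core sits between the attL1 and attL2 recombination sites. It consists of the coding sequence for the FKBP12 destabilization domain (DD) carrying the L106P mutation, followed by a short stretch before attL2 where an open reading frame can be inserted by restriction cloning. The DD then forms an N-terminal fusion to the inserted protein. "Frame B" indicates that this is one of a set of reading-frame variants, so a user can pick the version that keeps the insert in frame with the degron. The L106P domain causes rapid degradation of the fusion protein unless it is stabilized by the ligand Shield1, which allows protein levels to be tuned.

The entry vector has no annotated eukaryotic promoter. Expression therefore depends on an LR Clonase reaction that moves the DD-fusion cassette into a destination vector, such as the mammalian viral expression vectors of the system this plasmid belongs to.
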