Addgene plasmid #17415: pENTR4-FKBP12DD N-term B (w385-4)
Purpose: (Empty Backbone) Gateway entry vector for Degron, N-term, frame B
Depositing lab: Eric Campeau & Paul Kaufman. Depositing organization: University of Massachusetts, Worcester. Publication: A versatile viral system for expression and depletion of proteins in mammalian cells. Campeau E, Ruhl VE, Rodier F, Smith CL, Rahmberg BL, Fuss JO, Campisi J, Yaswen P, Cooper PK, Kaufman PD.. PLoS One. 2009 Aug 6;4(8):e6529. 10.1371/journal.pone.0006529 PubMed 19657394.
Backbone
  Vector backbone: pENTR4
  Backbone size (bp): 2607
  Vector type: Mammalian Expression ; Entry vector
Growth in bacteria
  Bacterial resistance: Kanamycin, 50 μg/mL
  Growth temperature: 37°C
  Growth strain: DH5alpha
  Growth instructions: TOP10F', 37oC
  Copy number: High Copy
Gene/Insert
  Gene/Insert name: None
  Tag / fusion protein: FKBP12DD (L106P) (N terminal on backbone)
  Cloning method: Restriction Enzyme
  Sequencing primers: 5′ ENTRforw; 3′ ENTRrev
Terms and licenses: Academic/Nonprofit Terms; Industry Terms: Not Available to Industry
How to cite: pENTR4-FKBP12DD N-term B (w385-4) was a gift from Eric Campeau & Paul Kaufman (Addgene plasmid # 17415 ; http://n2t.net/addgene:17415 ; RRID:Addgene_17415)
