>Addgene plasmid #17415 | pENTR4-FKBP12DD N-term B (w385-4) | addgene partial sequence | sequence record 25902 | 17415 with pENTR-F
TTTATTTTGANTGATAGTGACCTGTTCGTTGCAACAAATTGATAAGCAATGCTTTTTTATAATGCCAACT
TTGTACAAAAAAGCAGGCTCCACCATGGGAGTGCAGGTGGAAACCATCTCCCCAGGAGACGGGCGCACCT
TCCCCAAGCGCGGCCAGACCTGTGTGGTGCACTACACCGGGATGCTTGAAGATGGAAAGAAAGTCGATTC
CTCCCGGGACAGAAACAAGCCCTTTAAGTTTATGCTAGGCAAGCAGGAGGTGATCCGAGGCTGGGAAGAA
GGGGTTGCCCAGATGAGTGTGGGTCAGAGAGCCAAACTGACTATATCTCCAGATTATGCCTATGGTGCCA
CTGGGCACCCAGGCATCATCCCACCACATGCCACTCTCGTCTTCGATGTGGAGCTTCTAAAACCGGAAGT
CCGACTGGATCCGGTACCGAATTCGCGGCCGCACTCGAGATATCTAGACCCAGCTTTCTTGTACAAAGTT
GGCATTATAANAAAGCATTGCTTATCAATTTGTTGCAACGAACAGGTCACTATCAGTCAAAATAAAATCA
TTATTTG
